Addgene plasmid #138778: pPD151 ZF37i
Purpose: Constitutive expression of ZF37i under the CMV promoter.
Depositing lab: Joshua Leonard. Depositing organization: Northwestern University. Publication: The COMET toolkit for composing customizable genetic programs in mammalian cells. Donahue PS, Draut JW, Muldoon JJ, Edelstein HI, Bagheri N, Leonard JN. Nat Commun. 2020 Feb 7;11(1):779. doi: 10.1038/s41467-019-14147-5. PubMed 32034124.
Backbone
  Vector backbone: pPD005 pcDNA Golden Gate
  Vector type: Mammalian Expression, Synthetic Biology
Growth in bacteria
  Bacterial resistance: Ampicillin, 100 μg/mL
  Growth temperature: 37°C
  Growth strain: DH5alpha
  Copy number: High Copy
Gene/Insert
  Gene/Insert name: ZF37i
  Species: Synthetic
  Promoter: CMV
  Tag / fusion protein: 3xFlag (N terminal on insert)
  Cloning method: Restriction Enzyme; 5′ cloning site NheI (not destroyed); 3′ cloning site NotI (not destroyed)
  Sequencing primers: 5′ CGCAAATGGGCGGTAGGCGTG; 3′ TAGAAGGCACAGTCGAGG
Terms and licenses: Academic/Nonprofit Terms; Industry Terms: Not Available to Industry
Depositor comments: Leonard Lab plasmid reference number: L1315
How to cite: pPD151 ZF37i was a gift from Joshua Leonard (Addgene plasmid # 138778 ; http://n2t.net/addgene:138778 ; RRID:Addgene_138778)
