[The description below was written by a language model from this plasmid's Addgene catalogue record and pLannotate feature annotations shown in this document.]
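Description:
pPD151 ZF37i is a mammalian expression plasmid from the COMET synthetic biology toolkit, built on pPD005, a pcDNA-derived backbone adapted for Golden Gate assembly. It is about 4.7 kb and is maintained in E. coli at high copy through a ColE1/pUC-type origin, with selection by the β-lactamase (AmpR) gene under its own promoter. An f1 origin is also present. Downstream of it, the SV40 early promoter and SV40 poly(A) signal flank only a short fragment annotated as a bleomycin-family resistance gene. The annotation therefore shows no intact mammalian selection marker, which suggests the plasmid is meant for transient transfection rather than stable selection.

The payload is a synthetic open reading frame, ZF37i, cloned between NheI and NotI sites that both remain intact. It is driven by the human CMV immediate-early enhancer and promoter and terminated by the bovine growth hormone polyadenylation signal. A T7 promoter lies between the CMV promoter and the coding region, as is typical of pcDNA vectors. The protein carries an N-terminal 3xFLAG epitope for antibody detection, although the annotation software recognised only part of this tag and did not annotate the ZF37i coding sequence itself. The name suggests a zinc-finger-based component, and the "i" may denote an inhibitor form, but the record does not define its domain composition or DNA target. The stated purpose is constitutive CMV-driven expression of ZF37i, for use as a part in composing customizable genetic programs in mammalian cells. Short hits to an HIV-1 LTR, lacI and bom appear to be small backbone fragments rather than functional elements.
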