Features (pLannotate 1.2.2; 20 found; start..end, strand, type, name):
     28..80      -  misc_feature   bom (fragment): basis of mobility region from pBR322
    235..614     +  enhancer       CMV enhancer: human cytomegalovirus immediate early enhancer
    615..818     +  promoter       CMV promoter: human cytomegalovirus (CMV) immediate early promoter
    814..847     +  LTR            5' LTR (truncated) (fragment): truncated 5' long terminal repeat (LTR) from HIV-1
    863..881     +  promoter       T7 promoter: promoter for bacteriophage T7 RNA polymerase
    952..975     +  CDS            3xFLAG (fragment): three tandem FLAG® epitope tags
   1374..1485    +  polyA_signal   bGH poly(A) signal: bovine growth hormone polyadenylation signal
   1602..1623    +  promoter       SV40 promoter (fragment): SV40 enhancer and early promoter
   1644..2072    +  rep_origin     f1 ori (sequence partly withheld): f1 bacteriophage origin of replication; arrow indicates direction of (+) strand synthesis
   2077..2099    +  promoter       SV40 promoter (fragment): SV40 enhancer and early promoter
   2100..2291    +  promoter       SV40 promoter: SV40 early promoter
   2318..2416    +  CDS            ble (fragment): BLE_KLEPN - Experimental evidence at protein level: Swiss-Prot protein existence level 1. Binding protein with a strong affinity to the bleomycin family of antibiotics. Binds to CL990; an antimitotic-antibiotic compound. From Klebsiella pneumoniae.
   2411..2532    +  polyA_signal   SV40 poly(A) signal: SV40 polyadenylation signal
   2605..2621    -  protein_bind   lac operator: The lac repressor binds to the lac operator to inhibit transcription in E. coli. This inhibition can be relieved by adding lactose or isopropyl-β-D-thiogalactopyranoside (IPTG). lac repressor encoded by lacI
   2629..2659    -  promoter       lac promoter: promoter for the E. coli lac operon
   2674..2695    -  protein_bind   CAP binding site: CAP binding activates transcription in the presence of cAMP. E. coli catabolite activator protein
   2708..2800    -  CDS            lacI (fragment): lac repressor; lacI; The lac repressor binds to the lac operator to inhibit transcription in E. coli. This inhibition can be relieved by adding lactose or isopropyl-β-D-thiogalactopyranoside (IPTG).
   2983..3571    -  rep_origin     ori: high-copy-number ColE1/pMB1/pBR322/pUC origin of replication
   3742..4602    -  CDS            AmpR: β-lactamase; bla; confers resistance to ampicillin, carbenicillin, and related antibiotics
   4603..4707    -  promoter       AmpR promoter: bla
>Addgene plasmid #138778 | pPD151 ZF37i | addgene full sequence | sequence record 320256 | Addgene NGS Result
GACGGATCGGGAGATCTCCCGATCCCCTATGGTGCACTCTCAGTACAATCTGCTCTGATGCCGCATAGTT
AAGCCAGTATCTGCTCCCTGCTTGTGTGTTGGAGGTCGCTGAGTAGTGCGCGAGCAAAATTTAAGCTACA
ACAAGGCAAGGCTTGACCGACAATTGCATGAAGAATCTGCTTAGGGTTAGGCGTTTTGCGCTGCTTCGCG
ATGTACGGGCCAGATATACGCGTTGACATTGATTATTGACTAGTTATTAATAGTAATCAATTACGGGGTC
ATTAGTTCATAGCCCATATATGGAGTTCCGCGTTACATAACTTACGGTAAATGGCCCGCCTGGCTGACCG
CCCAACGACCCCCGCCCATTGACGTCAATAATGACGTATGTTCCCATAGTAACGCCAATAGGGACTTTCC
ATTGACGTCAATGGGTGGAGTATTTACGGTAAACTGCCCACTTGGCAGTACATCAAGTGTATCATATGCC
AAGTACGCCCCCTATTGACGTCAATGACGGTAAATGGCCCGCCTGGCATTATGCCCAGTACATGACCTTA
TGGGACTTTCCTACTTGGCAGTACATCTACGTATTAGTCATCGCTATTACCATGGTGATGCGGTTTTGGC
AGTACATCAATGGGCGTGGATAGCGGTTTGACTCACGGGGATTTCCAAGTCTCCACCCCATTGACGTCAA
TGGGAGTTTGTTTTGGCACCAAAATCAACGGGACTTTCCAAAATGTCGTAACAACTCCGCCCCATTGACG
CAAATGGGCGGTAGGCGTGTACGGTGGGAGGTCTATATAAGCAGAGCTCTCTGGCTAACTAGAGAACCCA
CTGCTTACTGGCTTATCGAAATTAATACGACTCACTATAGGGAGTCCCAAGCTGGCTAGCGCCACCATGG
ATTATAAGGATCACGATGGCGACTACAAGGACCACGATATTGACTACAAAGACGATGACGATAAAATGGC
TCCTAAGAAAAAGCGCAAAGTCGGTATCCATGGCGTTCCCGGATCCTCTGGCTCTTCAGGTACCGGTGGA
GCTAGACCCGGGGAGCGCCCCTTCCAGTGTCGCATTTGCATGCGGAACTTTTCGAGAAATTTCATTTTGC
AAAGACATACCCGTACTCATACCGGTGAAAAACCGTTTCAGTGTCGGATCTGTATGCGAAATTTCTCCGA
TAGAGCTAATTTGAGGAGGCATCTGCGTACGCACACCGGCGAGAAGCCATTCCAATGCCGAATATGCATG
CGCAACTTCAGTAGACATGATCAATTGACTAGACACCTAAAAACCCACCTGAGAGGATCTTAAGCGGCCG
CTCGAGTCTAGAGGGCCCGTTTAAACCCGCTGATCAGCCTCGACTGTGCCTTCTAGTTGCCAGCCATCTG
TTGTTTGCCCCTCCCCCGTGCCTTCCTTGACCCTGGAAGGTGCCACTCCCACTGTCCTTTCCTAATAAAA
TGAGGAAATTGCATCGCATTGTCTGAGTAGGTGTCATTCTATTCTGGGGGGTGGGGTGGGGCAGGACAGC
AAGGGGGAGGATTGGGAAGTCAATAGCAGGCATGCTGGGGATGCGGTGGGCTCTATGGCTTCTGAGGCGG
AAAGAACCAGCTGGGGCTCTAGGGGGTATCCCC
[124 nt withheld, positions 1644-1767]
C
[91 nt withheld, positions 1769-1859]
A
[49 nt withheld, positions 1861-1909]
CCTTTGACGTTGGAGTCCACGTTCTTT
[37 nt withheld, positions 1937-1973]
ACCCTATCTCGGTCTATTCTTTTGATTTATAAGGGATTTTGCCGATTTCGGCCTATTGGTTAAAAAATGA
GCTGATTTAACAAAAATTTAACGCGAATTAATTCTGTGGAATGTGTGTCAGTTAGGCTCAATTAGTCAGC
AACCATAGTCCCGCCCCTAACTCCGCCCATCCCGCCCCTAACTCCGCCCAGTTCCGCCCATTCTCCGCCC
CATGGCTGACTAATTTTTTTTATTTATGCAGAGGCCGAGGCCGCCTCTGCCTCTGAGCTATTCCAGAAGT
AGTGAGGAGGCTTTTTTGGAGGCCTAGGCTTTTGCAAAAAGCTCCCGGGAGCTTGTATATCCATTTTCGG
AGGTTGGGCTTCGGAATCGTTTTCCGGGACGCCGGCTGGATGATCCTCCAGCGCGGGGATCTCATGCTGG
AGTTCTTCGCCCACCCCAACTTGTTTATTGCAGCTTATAATGGTTACAAATAAAGCAATAGCATCACAAA
TTTCACAAATAAAGCATTTTTTTCACTGCATTCTAGTTGTGGTTTGTCCAAACTCATCAATGTATCTTAT
CATGTCTGTATACCGTCGACCTCTAGCTAGAGCTTGGCGTAATCATGGTCATAGCTGTTTCCTGTGTGAA
ATTGTTATCCGCTCACAATTCCACACAACATACGAGCCGGAAGCATAAAGTGTAAAGCCTGGGGTGCCTA
ATGAGTGAGCTAACTCACATTAATTGCGTTGCGCTCACTGCCCGCTTTCCAGTCGGGAAACCTGTCGTGC
CAGCTGCATTAATGAATCGGCCAACGCGCGGGGAGAGGCGGTTTGCGTATTGGGCGCTCTTCCGCTTCCT
CGCTCACTGACTCGCTGCGCTCGGTCGTTCGGCTGCGGCGAGCGGTATCAGCTCACTCAAAGGCGGTAAT
ACGGTTATCCACAGAATCAGGGGATAACGCAGGAAAGAACATGTGAGCAAAAGGCCAGCAAAAGGCCAGG
AACCGTAAAAAGGCCGCGTTGCTGGCGTTTTTCCATAGGCTCCGCCCCCCTGACGAGCATCACAAAAATC
GACGCTCAAGTCAGAGGTGGCGAAACCCGACAGGACTATAAAGATACCAGGCGTTTCCCCCTGGAAGCTC
CCTCGTGCGCTCTCCTGTTCCGACCCTGCCGCTTACCGGATACCTGTCCGCCTTTCTCCCTTCGGGAAGC
GTGGCGCTTTCTCATAGCTCACGCTGTAGGTATCTCAGTTCGGTGTAGGTCGTTCGCTCCAAGCTGGGCT
GTGTGCACGAACCCCCCGTTCAGCCCGACCGCTGCGCCTTATCCGGTAACTATCGTCTTGAGTCCAACCC
GGTAAGACACGACTTATCGCCACTGGCAGCAGCCACTGGTAACAGGATTAGCAGAGCGAGGTATGTAGGC
GGTGCTACAGAGTTCTTGAAGTGGTGGCCTAACTACGGCTACACTAGAAGAACAGTATTTGGTATCTGCG
CTCTGCTGAAGCCAGTTACCTTCGGAAAAAGAGTTGGTAGCTCTTGATCCGGCAAACAAACCACCGCTGG
TAGCGGTGGTTTTTTTGTTTGCAAGCAGCAGATTACGCGCAGAAAAAAAGGATCTCAAGAAGATCCTTTG
ATCTTTTCTACGGGGTCTGACGCTCAGTGGAACGAAAACTCACGTTAAGGGATTTTGGTCATGAGATTAT
CAAAAAGGATCTTCACCTAGATCCTTTTAAATTAAAAATGAAGTTTTAAATCAATCTAAAGTATATATGA
GTAAACTTGGTCTGACAGTTACCAATGCTTAATCAGTGAGGCACCTATCTCAGCGATCTGTCTATTTCGT
TCATCCATAGTTGCCTGACTCCCCGTCGTGTAGATAACTACGATACGGGAGGGCTTACCATCTGGCCCCA
GTGCTGCAATGATACCGCGAGATCCACGCTCACCGGCTCCAGATTTATCAGCAATAAACCAGCCAGCCGG
AAGGGCCGAGCGCAGAAGTGGTCCTGCAACTTTATCCGCCTCCATCCAGTCTATTAATTGTTGCCGGGAA
GCTAGAGTAAGTAGTTCGCCAGTTAATAGTTTGCGCAACGTTGTTGCCATTGCTACAGGCATCGTGGTGT
CACGCTCGTCGTTTGGTATGGCTTCATTCAGCTCCGGTTCCCAACGATCAAGGCGAGTTACATGATCCCC
CATGTTGTGCAAAAAAGCGGTTAGCTCCTTCGGTCCTCCGATCGTTGTCAGAAGTAAGTTGGCCGCAGTG
TTATCACTCATGGTTATGGCAGCACTGCATAATTCTCTTACTGTCATGCCATCCGTAAGATGCTTTTCTG
TGACTGGTGAGTACTCAACCAAGTCATTCTGAGAATAGTGTATGCGGCGACCGAGTTGCTCTTGCCCGGC
GTCAATACGGGATAATACCGCGCCACATAGCAGAACTTTAAAAGTGCTCATCATTGGAAAACGTTCTTCG
GGGCGAAAACTCTCAAGGATCTTACCGCTGTTGAGATCCAGTTCGATGTAACCCACTCGTGCACCCAACT
GATCTTCAGCATCTTTTACTTTCACCAGCGTTTCTGGGTGAGCAAAAACAGGAAGGCAAAATGCCGCAAA
AAAGGGAATAAGGGCGACACGGAAATGTTGAATACTCATACTCTTCCTTTTTCAATATTATTGAAGCATT
TATCAGGGTTATTGTCTCATGAGCGGATACATATTTGAATGTATTTAGAAAAATAAACAAATAGGGGTTC
CGCGCACATTTCCCCGAAAAGTGCCACCTGACGTC
