>Addgene plasmid #138778 | pPD151 ZF37i | depositor partial sequence | sequence record 268223 | ZF37i gene
ATGGATTATAAGGATCACGATGGCGACTACAAGGACCACGATATTGACTACAAAGACGATGACGATAAAA
TGGCTCCTAAGAAAAAGCGCAAAGTCGGTATCCATGGCGTTCCCGGATCCTCTGGCTCTTCAGGTACCGG
TGGAGCTAGACCCGGGGAGCGCCCCTTCCAGTGTCGCATTTGCATGCGGAACTTTTCGAGAAATTTCATT
TTGCAAAGACATACCCGTACTCATACCGGTGAAAAACCGTTTCAGTGTCGGATCTGTATGCGAAATTTCT
CCGATAGAGCTAATTTGAGGAGGCATCTGCGTACGCACACCGGCGAGAAGCCATTCCAATGCCGAATATG
CATGCGCAACTTCAGTAGACATGATCAATTGACTAGACACCTAAAAACCCACCTGAGAGGATCTTAA
